Addgene plasmid #160218: pGEM-T Easy-AtpU6-26
Purpose: AtpU6-26 Golden Gate level 0 piece to express gRNAs
Depositing lab: Matias Kirst. Depositing organization: University of Florida. Publication: Simple, efficient and open-source CRISPR/Cas9 strategy for multi-site genome editing in Populus tremula x alba. Triozzi P, Schmidt HW, Dervinis C, Kirst M, Conde D. Tree Physiol. 2021 May 7. pii: 6270869. doi: 10.1093/treephys/tpab066. PubMed 33960379.
Backbone
  Vector backbone: pGEM-Easy
  Backbone size w/o insert (bp): 3015
  Total vector size (bp): 3465
  Vector type: Golden Gate level 0 piece to express gRNAs
Growth in bacteria
  Bacterial resistance: Ampicillin, 100 μg/mL
  Growth temperature: 37°C
  Growth strain: DH5alpha
  Copy number: Unknown
Gene/Insert
  Gene/Insert name: pAtU6-26 promoter
  Insert size (bp): 449
  Cloning method: TOPO Cloning
  Sequencing primers: 5′ ATGGCGGCCGCGGGAATTCGAT; 3′ GCCGCGAATTCACTAGTGATT
Terms and licenses: Academic/Nonprofit Terms; Industry Terms: Not Available to Industry
How to cite: pGEM-T Easy-AtpU6-26 was a gift from Matias Kirst (Addgene plasmid # 160218 ; http://n2t.net/addgene:160218 ; RRID:Addgene_160218)
