[The description below was written by a language model from this plasmid's Addgene catalogue record and pLannotate feature annotations shown in this document.]
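Description:
pGEM-T Easy-AtpU6-26 is a small (about 3.5 kb) E. coli cloning plasmid that stores the Arabidopsis thaliana U6-26 small nuclear RNA promoter as a Golden Gate level 0 part. The backbone is the pGEM-T Easy cloning vector. It replicates through a high-copy ColE1/pUC-type origin and is selected with ampicillin via the β-lactamase gene and its native promoter. An f1 phage origin is also present, which allows single-stranded DNA production. The cloning site sits within the lacZα region, flanked by bacteriophage T7 and SP6 promoters and preceded by the lac promoter, lac operator and CAP binding site, the usual arrangement for blue/white screening. The automated annotation shows lacZα only as a fragment, consistent with its interruption by the insert.

The payload is a roughly 449 bp fragment carrying the AtU6-26 promoter, placed between the T7 and SP6 promoters. The feature table recognises only a short stretch of it as matching a consensus Arabidopsis U6 promoter. A short hit to a hornet peptide near the polylinker is almost certainly a spurious annotation, as are the small lacI and bom fragments typical of this backbone. U6 promoters are transcribed by RNA polymerase III and are widely used in plants to drive short, uncapped, non-polyadenylated transcripts such as CRISPR guide RNAs. This plasmid contains no guide RNA scaffold, Cas9 or plant selection marker. It serves as a promoter module to be combined with gRNA parts in Golden Gate assemblies. The record does not state the type IIS enzyme or the overhangs used. The associated work applied this toolkit to multi-site CRISPR/Cas9 genome editing in hybrid poplar (Populus tremula x alba).
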