Features (pLannotate 1.2.2; 14 found; start..end, strand, type, name):
    127..143     -  promoter       AtU6 promoter (fragment): consensus promoter from the three Arabidopsis U6 snRNA genes (Waibel and Filipowicz, 1990; Nekrasov et al., 2013)
    516..578     -  CDS            VESPI_VESMG (fragment): Experimental evidence at protein level: Swiss-Prot protein existence level 1. Shows contractile activity on isolated ileum smooth muscle. From Vespa magnifica (Hornet).
    590..608     -  promoter       SP6 promoter: promoter for bacteriophage SP6 RNA polymerase
    650..666     -  protein_bind   lac operator: The lac repressor binds to the lac operator to inhibit transcription in E. coli. This inhibition can be relieved by adding lactose or isopropyl-β-D-thiogalactopyranoside (IPTG). lac repressor encoded by lacI
    674..704     -  promoter       lac promoter: promoter for the E. coli lac operon
    719..740     -  protein_bind   CAP binding site: CAP binding activates transcription in the presence of cAMP. E. coli catabolite activator protein
    753..845     -  CDS            lacI (fragment): lac repressor; lacI; The lac repressor binds to the lac operator to inhibit transcription in E. coli. This inhibition can be relieved by adding lactose or isopropyl-β-D-thiogalactopyranoside (IPTG).
   1028..1616    -  rep_origin     ori: high-copy-number ColE1/pMB1/pBR322/pUC origin of replication
   1787..2647    -  CDS            AmpR: β-lactamase; bla; confers resistance to ampicillin, carbenicillin, and related antibiotics
   2648..2752    -  promoter       AmpR promoter: bla
   2779..2829    +  misc_feature   bom (fragment): basis of mobility region from pBR322
   2857..3285    -  rep_origin     f1 ori (sequence partly withheld): f1 bacteriophage origin of replication; arrow indicates direction of (+) strand synthesis
   3289..3446    -  CDS            lacZα (fragment): LacZα fragment of β-galactosidase; lacZ fragment
   3449..2       +  promoter       T7 promoter (across the origin): promoter for bacteriophage T7 RNA polymerase
>Addgene plasmid #160218 | pGEM-T Easy-AtpU6-26 | addgene full sequence | sequence record 316585 | Addgene NGS Result
GGGCGAATTGGGCCCGACGTCGCATGCTCCCGGCCGCCATGGCGGCCGCGGGAATTCGATTTTGGTCTCT
CAATCACTACTTCGACTCTAGCTGTATATAAACTCAGCTTCGTTTTCTTATCTAAGCGATGTGGGACTTT
TGAAGATTGTTTTCAACTTAAATGGGCCTATATAAGAAATACTATTGTTCTTTCCCATATAAATGGGCCT
GCTTCTCTTCTTTCAGATTCCCAGGGGCCTTTTGAAGATTATCTTCATATCTTAAGAATGAAGATGTTTT
ATTCAATCAAATTCTTGAAGGTTCGATGCCTAATCATTCTAATCCTGGGACAAACTATGAAACAAGATAC
AAAAACTCCGAATGGAAAGTTAAAAAGAAGAAAACGAAAGCTACGGTTCAAGAAAATGTAAGCTGATAAA
CAAAAAAAAACTGTATGAACGAAGAAGAAGAAAAAAAGCTAAGAAGAAATGATGTATTGTGCGGAAGGCA
AGTCGCTCCTGAGACCATTAATCACTAGTGAATTCGCGGCCGCCTGCAGGTCGACCATATGGGAGAGCTC
CCAACGCGTTGGATGCATAGCTTGAGTATTCTATAGTGTCACCTAAATAGCTTGGCGTAATCATGGTCAT
AGCTGTTTCCTGTGTGAAATTGTTATCCGCTCACAATTCCACACAACATACGAGCCGGAAGCATAAAGTG
TAAAGCCTGGGGTGCCTAATGAGTGAGCTAACTCACATTAATTGCGTTGCGCTCACTGCCCGCTTTCCAG
TCGGGAAACCTGTCGTGCCAGCTGCATTAATGAATCGGCCAACGCGCGGGGAGAGGCGGTTTGCGTATTG
GGCGCTCTTCCGCTTCCTCGCTCACTGACTCGCTGCGCTCGGTCGTTCGGCTGCGGCGAGCGGTATCAGC
TCACTCAAAGGCGGTAATACGGTTATCCACAGAATCAGGGGATAACGCAGGAAAGAACATGTGAGCAAAA
GGCCAGCAAAAGGCCAGGAACCGTAAAAAGGCCGCGTTGCTGGCGTTTTTCCATAGGCTCCGCCCCCCTG
ACGAGCATCACAAAAATCGACGCTCAAGTCAGAGGTGGCGAAACCCGACAGGACTATAAAGATACCAGGC
GTTTCCCCCTGGAAGCTCCCTCGTGCGCTCTCCTGTTCCGACCCTGCCGCTTACCGGATACCTGTCCGCC
TTTCTCCCTTCGGGAAGCGTGGCGCTTTCTCATAGCTCACGCTGTAGGTATCTCAGTTCGGTGTAGGTCG
TTCGCTCCAAGCTGGGCTGTGTGCACGAACCCCCCGTTCAGCCCGACCGCTGCGCCTTATCCGGTAACTA
TCGTCTTGAGTCCAACCCGGTAAGACACGACTTATCGCCACTGGCAGCAGCCACTGGTAACAGGATTAGC
AGAGCGAGGTATGTAGGCGGTGCTACAGAGTTCTTGAAGTGGTGGCCTAACTACGGCTACACTAGAAGAA
CAGTATTTGGTATCTGCGCTCTGCTGAAGCCAGTTACCTTCGGAAAAAGAGTTGGTAGCTCTTGATCCGG
CAAACAAACCACCGCTGGTAGCGGTGGTTTTTTTGTTTGCAAGCAGCAGATTACGCGCAGAAAAAAAGGA
TCTCAAGAAGATCCTTTGATCTTTTCTACGGGGTCTGACGCTCAGTGGAACGAAAACTCACGTTAAGGGA
TTTTGGTCATGAGATTATCAAAAAGGATCTTCACCTAGATCCTTTTAAATTAAAAATGAAGTTTTAAATC
AATCTAAAGTATATATGAGTAAACTTGGTCTGACAGTTACCAATGCTTAATCAGTGAGGCACCTATCTCA
GCGATCTGTCTATTTCGTTCATCCATAGTTGCCTGACTCCCCGTCGTGTAGATAACTACGATACGGGAGG
GCTTACCATCTGGCCCCAGTGCTGCAATGATACCGCGAGACCCACGCTCACCGGCTCCAGATTTATCAGC
AATAAACCAGCCAGCCGGAAGGGCCGAGCGCAGAAGTGGTCCTGCAACTTTATCCGCCTCCATCCAGTCT
ATTAATTGTTGCCGGGAAGCTAGAGTAAGTAGTTCGCCAGTTAATAGTTTGCGCAACGTTGTTGCCATTG
CTACAGGCATCGTGGTGTCACGCTCGTCGTTTGGTATGGCTTCATTCAGCTCCGGTTCCCAACGATCAAG
GCGAGTTACATGATCCCCCATGTTGTGCAAAAAAGCGGTTAGCTCCTTCGGTCCTCCGATCGTTGTCAGA
AGTAAGTTGGCCGCAGTGTTATCACTCATGGTTATGGCAGCACTGCATAATTCTCTTACTGTCATGCCAT
CCGTAAGATGCTTTTCTGTGACTGGTGAGTACTCAACCAAGTCATTCTGAGAATAGTGTATGCGGCGACC
GAGTTGCTCTTGCCCGGCGTCAATACGGGATAATACCGCGCCACATAGCAGAACTTTAAAAGTGCTCATC
ATTGGAAAACGTTCTTCGGGGCGAAAACTCTCAAGGATCTTACCGCTGTTGAGATCCAGTTCGATGTAAC
CCACTCGTGCACCCAACTGATCTTCAGCATCTTTTACTTTCACCAGCGTTTCTGGGTGAGCAAAAACAGG
AAGGCAAAATGCCGCAAAAAAGGGAATAAGGGCGACACGGAAATGTTGAATACTCATACTCTTCCTTTTT
CAATATTATTGAAGCATTTATCAGGGTTATTGTCTCATGAGCGGATACATATTTGAATGTATTTAGAAAA
ATAAACAAATAGGGGTTCCGCGCACATTTCCCCGAAAAGTGCCACCTGATGCGGTGTGAAATACCGCACA
GATGCGTAAGGAGAAAATACCGCATCAGGAAATTGTAAGCGTTAATATTTTGTTAAAATTCGCGTTAAAT
TTTTGTTAAATCAGCTCATTTTTTAACCAATAGGCCGAAATCGGCAAAATCCCTTATAAATCAAAAGAAT
AGACCGAGATAGGGT
[37 nt withheld, positions 2956-2992]
AAAGAACGTGGACTCCAACGTCAAAGG
[49 nt withheld, positions 3020-3068]
T
[91 nt withheld, positions 3070-3160]
G
[124 nt withheld, positions 3162-3285]
CCATTCGCCATTCAGGCTGCGCAACTGTTGGGAAGGGCGATCGGTGCGGGCCTCTTCGCTATTACGCCAG
CTGGCGAAAGGGGGATGTGCTGCAAGGCGATTAAGTTGGGTAACGCCAGGGTTTTCCCAGTCACGACGTT
GTAAAACGACGGCCAGTGAATTGTAATACGACTCACTATA
